>Addgene plasmid #73136 | pLPC myc-mRAP1 | addgene full sequence | sequence record 137327 | Addgene assembled sequence
AGCGCCCAATACGCAAACCGCCTCTCCCCGCGCGTTGGCCGATTCATTAATGCAACTATGGCCATTTAAT
GTAAATACTTAAGAAAAAAAACCAAATTAATTTTGATACATGCTGCATGTGAAAGACCCCCGCTGACGGG
TAGTCAATCACTCAGAGGAGACCCTCCCAAGGAACAGCGAGACCACAAGTCGGATGCAACTGCAAGAGGG
TTTATTGGATACACGGGTACCCGGGCGACTCAGTCAATCGGAGGACTGGCGCCCCGAGTGAGGGGTTGTG
GGCTCTTTTATTGAGCTCGGGGAGCAGAAGCGCGCGAACAGAAGCGAGAAGCGAACTGATTGGTTAGTTC
AAATAAGGCACAGGGTCATTTCAGGTCCTTGGGGCACCCTGGAAACATCTGATGGTTCTCTAGAAACTGC
TGAGGGCTGGACCGCATCTGGGGACCATCTGTTCTTGGCCCTGAGCCGGGGCAGGAACTGCTTACCACAG
ATATCCTGTTTGGCCCATATTCAGCTGTTCCATCTGTTCTTGGCCCTGAGCCGGGGCAGGAACTGCTTAC
CACAGATATCCTGTTTGGCCCATATTCAGCTGTTCCATCTGTTCCTGACCTTGATCTGAACTTCTCTATT
CTCAGTTATGTATTTTTCCATGCCTTGCAAAATGGCGTTACTTAAGCTAGCTTGCCAAACCTACAGGTGG
GGTCTTTCATTCCCCCCTTTTTCTGGAGACTAAATAAAATCTTTTATTTTATCGGCCCTCTAGATGCATG
CTCGAGTTATTTCTTTCGGAATTCAATCCTCCGAGCAACGTTCTGAGCTCCAAACTTTTTGACCAGTGCA
TTTTTCGTGTCGTCATCGTCCTTCTGCAAATCTAAGTCATCTTGTCTGCACCAAATGGGATAACCGTCGG
GTCTCCGCCCCGACTCTAAGAAGGAGGACGTGGCCTCCAGCTCACCACTGTTCTTCAGCAAGGCCTGTGT
AACTGTTGATAGATCCAAGTTGAACTTCTCCATTAGCTGCCGGATCACCTTAATGGCAGTTCCCACTTCT
TGCGTAGAAACTTTTGGTTCTTCTTCCTCCTCGTCTGGCTGTGTTTCTGAGTCTTCCTCGGGTGTGGGTG
GATCACCATCACACATCGTTATATGTATTTCAAAGTCAGGGCTCTCATCCACCACGGCTTCTCCGAACTC
CGGAGCGGCTTCCTCAAACAGCTTGTTGTCTGCCTCTCCATTCTCCTTGATCTCTCCTTTCACACACTCC
TCCTCAGGCAAGTCTGGCGCTCTCTTGTTCTGTGGCTCTCCGCTATCCGCGGCCTCGGGGTCCTGCTCCG
CCTTCCGTTTGAGCTTCTGGGAGGACGGGCTGACCGGGGCGTTCCCGAGCAGGTACTTGTGCTCCTGACC
CCGTAGGTGCTTGAGGTAGCGGTCCTTGAGCGACTGCCAGGAGTGCTGCGTGAGCGAGCTCTTCTCCATC
GCTTTCCACAAGGCATTGCCTGTGACCGAGCTGGGCGAACGGGCGTTCTCCTTCACGTAGGTCAGGATGG
CCACATCTTCCGCGTCGGTGTAGGCGATGCGCCCGGTCAGGGGCTGCGGCTCCGGTTCCGTGGAGCCCTC
GGTGGAAGCCCCGGGCTTCGGATCGGACGCCTGCTCCGTCAGGCCCAGCCGATAGGCCTCCAGGTCCAGC
TTCTCGTTGCGATCCACGCAGTCTAGGATGTACTGCGTGGAGATGAAGTCGCCCGAAGCCTCGGCCAGCG
CCTCCCCGGGCTGGGCGAGAAGCACGGCTCCGGGTTCCTGCACCCGACACACGGTGCCGCCGCCGTGCAG
GATGAGCGTCGACAGCCGGCGCTTGGCCGAGCTGGGCCGCACGTAAAACGACATGGCGCTGCCGTCTTCT
CTCACGAACAGAGTGGAGGAGTGAGTGGGCCCATTGGGGTCTTTACCCAGATCCATCGCCTCCGCGGATC
CTCTCTTTCTTAACAAATCTTCTTCAGAAATCAACTTTTGTTCCATGGTGGCTGATCCGAGCTCGGTACC
AAGCTTGGGTCTCCCTATAGTGAGTCGTATTAATTTCGATAAGCCAGTAAGCAGTGGGTTCTCTAGTTAG
CCAGAGAGCTCTGCTTATATAGACCTCCCACCGTACACGCCTACCGCCCATTTGCGTCAATGGGGCGGAG
TTGTTACGACATTTTGGAAAGTCCCGTTGATTTTGGTGCCAAAACAAACTCCCATTGACGTCAATGGGGT
GGAGACTTGGAAATCCCCGTGAGTCAAACCGCTATCCACGCCCATTGATGTACTGCCAAAACCGCATCAC
CATGGTAATAGCGATGACTAATACGTAGATGTACTGCCAAGTAGGAAAGTCCCATAAGGTCATGTACTGG
GCATAATGCCAGGCGGGCCATTTACCGTCATTGACGTCAATAGGGGGCGTACTTGGCATATGATACACTT
GATGTACTGCCAAGTGGGCAGTTTACCGTAAATACTCCACCCATTGACGTCAATGGAAAGTCCCTATTGG
CGTTACTATGGGAACATACGTCATTATTGACGTCAATGGGCGGGGGTCGTTGGGCGGTCAGCCAGGCGGG
CCATTTACCGTAAGTTATGTAACGCGGAACTCCATATATGGGCTATGAACTAATGACCCCGTAATTGATT
ACTATTAATAACTAGTCAATAATCAATGTCAACGCGTATATCTGGCCCGTACATCGCGAAGCAGCGCAAA
ACGCCTAACCCTAAGCAGATTCTTCATGCAATTGTCGGTCAAGCCTTGCCTTGTTGTAGCTTAAATTTTG
CTCGCGCACTACTCAGCGACCTCCAACACACAAGCAGGGAGCAGATACTGGCTTAACTATGCGGCATCAG
AGCAGATTGTACTGAGAGTGCACCATAGGGGATCGGGAGATCCGATGCATGGGGTCGTGCGCTCCTTTCG
GTCGGGCGCTGCGGGTCGTGGGGCGGGCGTCAGGCACCGGGCTTGCGGGTCATGCACCAGGTGCGCGGTC
CTTCGGGCACCTCGACGTCGGCGGTGACGGTGAAGCCGAGCCGCTCGTAGAAGGGGAGGTTGCGGGGCGC
GGAGGTCTCCAGGAAGGCGGGCACCCCGGCGCGCTCGGCCGCCTCCACTCCGGGGAGCACGACGGCGCTG
CCCAGACCCTTGCCCTGGTGGTCGGGCGAGACGCCGACGGTGGCCAGGAACCACGCGGGCTCCTTGGGCC
GGTGCGGCGCCAGGAGGCCTTCCATCTGTTGCTGCGCGGCCAGCCGGGAACCGCTCAACTCGGCCATGCG
CGGGCCGATCTCGGCGAACACCGCCCCCGCTTCGACGCTCTCCGGCGTGGTCCAGACCGCCACCGCGGCG
CCGTCGTCCGCGACCCACACCTTGCCGATGTCGAGCCCGACGCGCGTGAGGAAGAGTTCTTGCAGCTCGG
TGACCCGCTCGATGTGGCGGTCCGGATCGACGGTGTGGCGCGTGGCGGGGTAGTCGGCGAACGCGGCGGC
GAGGGTGCGTACGGCCCTGGGGACGTCGTCGCGGGTGGCGAGGCGCACCGTGGGCTTGTACTCGGTCATG
GTAAGCTGATCCGGCCGGCGCCTAGAGAAGGAGTGAGGGCTGGATAAAGGGAGGATCGAGGCGGGGTCGA
ACGAGGAGGTTCAAGGGGGAGAGACGGGGCGGATGGAGGAAGAGGAGGCGGAGGCTTAGGGTGTACAAAG
GGCTTGACCCAGGGAGGGGGGTCAAAAGCCAAGGCTTCCCAGGTCACGATGTAGGGGACCTGGTCTGGGT
GTCCATGCGGGCCAGGTGAAAAGACCTTGATCTTAACCTGGGTGATGAGGTCTCGGTTAAAGGTGCCGTC
TCGCGGCCATCCGACGTTAAAGGTTGGCCATTCTGCAGAGCAGAAGGTAACCCAACGTCTCTTCTTGACA
TCTACCGACTGGTTGTGAGCGATCCGCTCGACATCTTTCCAGTGACCTAAGGTCAAACTTAAGGGAGTGG
TAACAGTCTGGCCCTAATTTTCAGACAAATACAGAAACACAGTCAGACAGAGACAACACAGAACGATGCT
GCAGCGCTGCAGCAGACAAGACGCGCGGCTTCGGTTCCAAACCGAAAGCAAAAATTCAGACGGAGGCGGG
AACTGTTTTAGGTTCTCGTCTCCTACCAGAACCACATATCCTGACGGGGTCGGATTCCACATCGACTCCC
TTCCTCAGGTCGGGCCACAAAAACGGCCCCCAAAGTCCCTGGGACGTCTCCCAGGGTTGCGGCCGGGTGT
TCAGAACTCGTCAGTTCCACCACGGGTCCGCCAGATACAGAGCTAGTTAGCTAACTAGTACCGACGCAGG
CGCATAAAATCAGTCATAGACACTAGACAATCGGACAGACACAGATAAGTTGCTGGCCAGCTTGCCTCCC
GGTGGTGGGTCGGTGGTCCCTGGGCAGGGGTCTCCCGATCCCGGACGAGCCCCCAAATGAAAGACCCCCG
CTGACGGGTAGTCAATCACTCAGAGGAGACCCTCCCAAGGAACAGCGAGACCACAAGTCGGATGCAACTG
CAAGAGGGTTTATTGGATACACGGGTACCCGGGCGACTCAGTCAATCGGAGGACTGGCGCCCCGAGTGAG
GGGTTGTGGGCTCTTTTATTGAGCTCGGGGAGCAGAAGCGCGCGAACAGAAGCGAGAAGCGAACTGATTG
GTTAGTTCAAATAAGGCACAGGGTCATTTCAGGTCCTTGGGGCACCCTGGAAACATCTGATGGTTCTCTA
GAAACTGCTGAGGGCTGGACCGCATCTGGGGACCATCTGTTCTTGGCCCTGAGCCGGGGCAGGAACTGCT
TACCACAGATATCCTGTTTGGCCCATATTCAGCTGTTCCATCTGTTCTTGGCCCTGAGCCGGGGCAGGAA
CTGCTTACCACAGATATCCTGTTTGGCCCATATTCAGGCTGCAGGTGGCACTTTTCGGGGAAATGTGCGC
GGAACCCCTATTTGTTTATTTTTCTAAATACATTCAAATATGTATCCGCTCATGAGACAATAACCCTGAT
AAATGCTTCAATAATATTGAAAAAGGAAGAGTATGAGTATTCAACATTTCCGTGTCGCCCTTATTCCCTT
TTTTGCGGCATTTTGCCTTCCTGTTTTTGCTCACCCAGAAACGCTGGTGAAAGTAAAAGATGCTGAAGAT
CAGTTGGGTGCACGAGTGGGTTACATCGAACTGGATCTCAACAGCGGTAAGATCCTTGAGAGTTTTCGCC
CCGAAGAACGTTTTCCAATGATGAGCACTTTTAAAGTTCTGCTATGTGGCGCGGTATTATCCCGTATTGA
CGCCGGGCAAGAGCAACTCGGTCGCCGCATACACTATTCTCAGAATGACTTGGTTGAGTACTCACCAGTC
ACAGAAAAGCATCTTACGGATGGCATGACAGTAAGAGAATTATGCAGTGCTGCCATAACCATGAGTGATA
ACACTGCGGCCAACTTACTTCTGACAACGATCGGAGGACCGAAGGAGCTAACCGCTTTTTTGCACAACAT
GGGGGATCATGTAACTCGCCTTGATCGTTGGGAACCGGAGCTGAATGAAGCCATACCAAACGACGAGCGT
GACACCACGATGCCTGTAGCAATGGCAACAACGTTGCGCAAACTATTAACTGGCGAACTACTTACTCTAG
CTTCCCGGCAACAATTAATAGACTGGATGGAGGCGGATAAAGTTGCAGGACCACTTCTGCGCTCGGCCCT
TCCGGCTGGCTGGTTTATTGCTGATAAATCTGGAGCCGGTGAGCGTGGGTCTCGCGGTATCATTGCAGCA
CTGGGGCCAGATGGTAAGCCCTCCCGTATCGTAGTTATCTACACGACGGGGAGTCAGGCAACTATGGATG
AACGAAATAGACAGATCGCTGAGATAGGTGCCTCACTGATTAAGCATTGGTAACTGTCAGACCAAGTTTA
CTCATATATACTTTAGATTGATTTGCGGCCGCAAAAGGATCTAGGTGAAGATCCTTTTTGATAATCTCAT
GACCAAAATCCCTTAACGTGAGTTTTCGTTCCACTGAGCGTCAGACCCCGTAGAAAAGATCAAAGGATCT
TCTTGAGATCCTTTTTTTCTGCGCGTAATCTGCTGCTTGCAAACAAAAAAACCACCGCTACCAGCGGTGG
TTTGTTTGCCGGATCAAGAGCTACCAACTCTTTTTCCGAAGGTAACTGGCTTCAGCAGAGCGCAGATACC
AAATACTGTTCTTCTAGTGTAGCCGTAGTTAGGCCACCACTTCAAGAACTCTGTAGCACCGCCTACATAC
CTCGCTCTGCTAATCCTGTTACCAGTGGCTGCTGCCAGTGGCGATAAGTCGTGTCTTACCGGGTTGGACT
CAAGACGATAGTTACCGGATAAGGCGCAGCGGTCGGGCTGAACGGGGGGTTCGTGCACACAGCCCAGCTT
GGAGCGAACGACCTACACCGAACTGAGATACCTACAGCGTGAGCTATGAGAAAGCGCCACGCTTCCCGAA
GGGAGAAAGGCGGACAGGTATCCGGTAAGCGGCAGGGTCGGAACAGGAGAGCGCACGAGGGAGCTTCCAG
GGGGAAACGCCTGGTATCTTTATAGTCCTGTCGGGTTTCGCCACCTCTGACTTGAGCGTCGATTTTTGTG
ATGCTCGTCAGGGGGGCGGAGCCTATGGAAAAACGCCAGCAACGCGGCCTTTTTACGGTTCCTGGCCTTT
TGCTGGCCTTTTGCTCACATGTTCTTTCCTGCGTTATCCCCTGATTCTGTGGATAACCGTATTACCGCCT
TTGAGTGAGCTGATACCGCTCGCCGCAGCCGAACGACCGAGCGCAGCGAGTCAGTGAGCGAGGAAGCGGA
AG
Features (pLannotate 1.2.2; 17 found; start..end, strand, type, name):
      2..54      +  CDS            lacI (fragment): lac repressor; lacI; The lac repressor binds to the lac operator to inhibit transcription in E. coli. This inhibition can be relieved by adding lactose or isopropyl-β-D-thiogalactopyranoside (IPTG).
    120..589     -  LTR            LTR: long terminal repeat from Moloney murine leukemia virus
    590..711     -  LTR            3' LTR (ΔU3) (fragment): self-inactivating 3' long terminal repeat (LTR) from Moloney murine leukemia virus
    780..1955    -  CDS            Terf2ip: TE2IP_MOUSE - Also known as Rap1. Experimental evidence at protein level: Swiss-Prot protein existence level 1. Acts both as a regulator of telomere function and as a transcription regulator. Involved in the regulation of telomere length and protection as a component of the shelterin complex (telosome). In contrast to other components of the shelterin complex, it is dispensible for telomere capping and does not participate in the protection of telomeres against non-homologous end-joining (NHEJ)- mediated repair. Instead, it is required to negatively regulate telomere recombination and is essen
   1977..2005    -  CDS            3xMyc (fragment): 3 tandem Myc epitope tags
   2044..2062    -  promoter       T7 promoter: promoter for bacteriophage T7 RNA polymerase
   2078..2111    -  LTR            5' LTR (truncated) (fragment): truncated 5' long terminal repeat (LTR) from HIV-1
   2107..2310    -  promoter       CMV promoter: human cytomegalovirus (CMV) immediate early promoter
   2311..2690    -  enhancer       CMV enhancer: human cytomegalovirus immediate early enhancer
   2845..2897    +  misc_feature   bom (fragment): basis of mobility region from pBR322
   2970..3569    -  CDS            PuroR: puromycin N-acetyltransferase; pac from Streptomyces alboniger; confers resistance to puromycin
   3587..4003    -  CDS            gag (truncated): truncated Moloney murine leukemia virus (MMLV) gag gene lacking the start codon
   4070..4344    -  misc_feature   MESV Ψ (fragment): packaging signal of murine embryonic stem cell virus
   4468..4937    -  LTR            LTR: long terminal repeat from Moloney murine leukemia virus
   4968..5072    +  promoter       AmpR promoter: bla
   5073..5933    +  CDS            AmpR: β-lactamase; bla; confers resistance to ampicillin, carbenicillin, and related antibiotics
   6093..6681    +  rep_origin     ori: high-copy-number ColE1/pMB1/pBR322/pUC origin of replication
