[The description below was written by a language model from this plasmid's Addgene catalogue record and pLannotate feature annotations shown in this document.]
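Description:
pLPC myc-mRAP1 is a mammalian expression plasmid built on the pLPC-myc backbone and carrying mouse Rap1 (Terf2ip) with an N-terminal myc epitope tag. Although catalogued simply as a mammalian expression vector, the annotated features show a gammaretroviral architecture. Moloney murine leukemia virus long terminal repeats flank a cassette containing a packaging signal (annotated as an MESV Ψ fragment) and a truncated gag region lacking its start codon. This layout allows the transcript to be packaged into retroviral particles when the viral proteins are supplied in trans. Within the proviral unit, a puromycin N-acetyltransferase gene lies downstream of the 5' LTR and packaging region, presumably expressed from the LTR, and provides puromycin selection of mammalian cells. It is followed by the human CMV immediate-early enhancer and promoter, which drive the myc-Rap1 open reading frame. A T7 promoter sits between the CMV promoter and the tag. The tag is annotated only as a fragment matching 3xMyc, consistent with a single myc epitope. In bacteria the plasmid is maintained through a high-copy ColE1/pUC-type origin and selected with ampicillin via β-lactamase.

Rap1 is a component of the shelterin complex at telomeres and is described in the annotation as a negative regulator of telomere recombination rather than a factor required for end protection against NHEJ. The construct's stated purpose is expression of myc-tagged mouse RAP1, which allows detection of the exogenous protein through the epitope tag. The associated work concerns the effects of Rap1 loss on telomere recombination. The assembled sequence is 6,862 nt, shorter than the roughly 7,800 bp listed in the catalogue, and the annotated coding region is about 1.2 kb against a stated insert of 1.3 kb.
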