Addgene plasmid #73136: pLPC myc-mRAP1
Purpose: Expression of myc-tagged mRAP1
Depositing lab: Titia de Lange & Agnel Sfeir. Depositing organization: Rockefeller University. Publication: Loss of Rap1 induces telomere recombination in the absence of NHEJ or a DNA damage signal. Sfeir A, Kabir S, van Overbeek M, Celli GB, de Lange T. Science. 2010 Mar 26;327(5973):1657-61. doi: 10.1126/science.1185100. PubMed 20339076.
Backbone
  Vector backbone: pLPC-myc
  Backbone manufacturer: de Lange lab (Addgene plasmid #12540)
  Backbone size w/o insert (bp): 5500
  Total vector size (bp): 7800
  Vector type: Mammalian Expression
  Selectable markers: Puromycin
Growth in bacteria
  Bacterial resistance: Ampicillin, 100 μg/mL
  Growth temperature: 37°C
  Growth strain: NEB Stable
  Copy number: Unknown
Gene/Insert
  Gene/Insert name: Rap1
  Species: M. musculus (mouse)
  Insert size (bp): 1300
  Entrez Gene: Terf2ip (a.k.a. Rap1)
  Tag / fusion protein: myc (N terminal on insert)
  Cloning method: Unknown
  Sequencing primers: 5′ pLPC-5 (5'-TAGGCGTGTACGGTGGGA-3'); 3′ pLPC-3 (5'-CTTGCCAAACCTACAGGT-3')
Terms and licenses: Academic/Nonprofit Terms; Industry Terms: Not Available to Industry
Depositor comments: Additional reference: Cell Rep. 2013 Jun 27;3(6):1847-56.
How to cite: pLPC myc-mRAP1 was a gift from Titia de Lange & Agnel Sfeir (Addgene plasmid # 73136 ; http://n2t.net/addgene:73136 ; RRID:Addgene_73136)
