>Addgene plasmid #73136 | pLPC myc-mRAP1 | depositor partial sequence | sequence record 134506 | pLPC myc-mRAP1 sequence 1179 bps
GCGGAGGCGATGGATCTGGGTAAAGACCCCAATGGGCCCACTCACTCCTCCACTCTGTTCGTGAGAGAAG
ACGGCAGCGCCATGTCGTTTTACGTGCGGCCCAGCTCGGCCAAGCGCCGGCTGTCGACGCTCATCCTGCA
CGGCGGCGGCACCGTGTGTCGGGTGCAGGAACCCGGAGCCGTGCTTCTCGCCCAGCCCGGGGAGGCGCTG
GCCGAGGCTTCGGGCGACTTCATCTCCACGCAGTACATCCTAGACTGCGTGGATCGCAACGAGAAGCTGG
ACCTGGAGGCCTATCGGCTGGGCCTGACGGAGCAGGCGTCCGATCCGAAGCCCGGGGCTTCCACCGAGGG
CTCCACGGAACCGGAGCCGCAGCCCCTGACCGGGCGCATCGCCTACACCGACGCGGAAGATGTGGCCATC
CTGACCTACGTGAAGGAGAACGCCCGTTCGCCCAGCTCGGTCACAGGCAATGCCTTGTGGAAAGCGATGG
AGAAGAGCTCGCTCACGCAGCACTCCTGGCAGTCGCTCAAGGACCGCTACCTCAAGCACCTACGGGGTCA
GGAGCACAAGTACCTGCTCGGGAACGCCCCGGTCAGCCCGTCCTCCCAGAAGCTCAAACGGAAGGCGGAG
CAGGACCCCGAGGCCGCGGATAGCGGAGAGCCACAGAACAAGAGAGCGCCAGACTTGCCTGAGGAGGAGT
GTGTGAAAGGAGAGATCAAGGAGAATGGAGAGGCAGACAACAAGCTGTTTGAGGAAGCCGCTCCGGAGTT
CGGAGAAGCCGTGGTGGATGAGAGCCCTGACTTTGAAATACATATAACGATGTGTGATGGTGATCCACCC
ACACCCGAGGAAGACTCAGAAACACAGCCAGACGAGGAGGAAGAAGAACCAAAAGTTTCTACGCAAGAAG
TGGGAACTGCCATTAAGGTGATCCGGCAGCTAATGGAGAAGTTCAACTTGGATCTATCAACAGTTACACA
GGCCTTGCTGAAGAACAGTGGTGAGCTGGAGGCCACGTCCTCCTTCTTAGAGTCGGGGCGGAGACCCGAC
GGTTATCCCATTTGGTGCAGACAAGATGACTTAGATTTGCAGAAGGACGATGACGACACGAAAAATGCAC
TGGTCAAAAAGTTTGGAGCTCAGAACGTTGCTCGGAGGATTGAATTCCGAAAGAAATAA
