>Addgene plasmid #73136 | pLPC myc-mRAP1 | addgene partial sequence | sequence record 137290 | CMV-F 5'-CGCAAATGGGCGGTAGGCGTG-3'
ACTAGAGAACCCACTGCTTACTGGCTTATCGAAATTAATACGACTCACTATAGGGAGACCCAAGCTTGGT
ACCGAGCTCGGATCAGCCACCATGGAACAAAAGTTGATTTCTGAAGAAGATTTGTTAAGAAAGAGAGGAT
CCGCGGAGGCGATGGATCTGGGTAAAGACCCCAATGGGCCCACTCACTCCTCCACTCTGTTCGTGAGAGA
AGACGGCAGCGCCATGTCGTTTTACGTGCGGCCCAGCTCGGCCAAGCGCCGGCTGTCGACGCTCATCCTG
CACGGCGGCGGCACCGTGTGTCGGGTGCAGGAACCCGGAGCCGTGCTTCTCGCCCAGCCCGGGGAGGCGC
TGGCCGAGGCTTCGGGCGACTTCATCTCCACGCAGTACATCCTAGACTGCGTGGATCGCAACGAGAAGCT
GGACCTGGAGGCCTATCGGCTGGGCCTGACGGAGCAGGCGTCCGATCCGAAGCCCGGGGCTTCCACCGAG
GGCTCCACGGAACCGGAGCCGCAGCCCCTGACCGGGCGCATCGCCTACACCGACGCGGAAGATGTGGCCA
TCCTGACCTACGTGAAGGAGAACGCCCGTTCGCCCAGCTCGGTCACAGGCAATGCCTTGTGGAAAGCGAT
GGAGAAGAGCTCGCTCACGCAGCACTCCTGGCAGTCGCTCAAGGACCGCTACCTCAAGCACCTACGGGGT
CAGGAGCACAAGTACCTGCTCGGGAACGCCCCGGTCAGCCCGTCCTCCCAGAAGCTCAAACGGAAGGCGG
AGCAGGACCCCGAGGCCGCGGATAGCGGAGAGCCACAGAACAAGAGAGCGCCAGACTTGCCTGA
