>Addgene plasmid #73136 | pLPC myc-mRAP1 | addgene partial sequence | sequence record 137326 | LNCX-3 5'-ACCTACAGGTGGGGTCTTTCATTCCC-3'
AAATCTTTTATTTTATCGGCCCTCTAGATGCATGCTCGAGTTATTTCTTTCGGAATTCAATCCTCCGAGC
AACGTTCTGAGCTCCAAACTTTTTGACCAGTGCATTTTTCGTGTCGTCATCGTCCTTCTGCAAATCTAAG
TCATCTTGTCTGCACCAAATGGGATAACCGTCGGGTCTCCGCCCCGACTCTAAGAAGGAGGACGTGGCCT
CCAGCTCACCACTGTTCTTCAGCAAGGCCTGTGTAACTGTTGATAGATCCAAGTTGAACTTCTCCATTAG
CTGCCGGATCACCTTAATGGCAGTTCCCACTTCTTGCGTAGAAACTTTTGGTTCTTCTTCCTCCTCGTCT
GGCTGTGTTTCTGAGTCTTCCTCGGGTGTGGGTGGATCACCATCACACATCGTTATATGTATTTCAAAGT
CAGGGCTCTCATCCACCACGGCTTCTCCGAACTCCGGAGCGGCTTCCTCAAACAGCTTGTTGTCTGCCTC
TCCATTCTCCTTGATCTCTCCTTTCACACACTCCTCCTCAGGCAAGTCTGGCGCTCTCTTGTTCTGTGGC
TCTCCGCTATCCGCGGCCTCGGGGTCCTGCTCCGCCTTCCGTTTGAGCTTCTGGGAGGACGGGCTGACCG
GGGCGTTCCCGAGCAGGTACTTGTGCTCCTGACCCCGTAGGTGCTTGAGGTAGCGGTCCTTGAGCGACTG
CCAGGAGTGCTGCGTGAGCGAGCTCTTCTCCATCGCTTTCCACAAGGCATTGCCTGTGACCGAGCTGGGC
GAACGGGCGTTCTCCTTCACGTAGGTCAGGATGGCCACATCTTCCGCGTCGGTGTAGGCGATGCGCCCGG
TCAGGGGCTGCGGCTCCGGTTCCGTGGAGCCCTCGGTGGAAGCCCC
